Addgene plasmid #1851: DAXX-myc
Depositing lab: Philip Leder. Depositing organization: Harvard Medical School. Publication: Homeodomain-interacting protein kinase 1 modulates Daxx localization, phosphorylation, and transcriptional activity. Ecsedy JA, Michaelson JS, Leder P. Mol Cell Biol 2003 Feb;23(3):950-60. 10.1128/MCB.23.3.950-960.2003 PubMed 12529400.
Backbone
  Vector backbone: pCAGGS
  Backbone size w/o insert (bp): 4700
  Vector type: Bacterial Expression
  Selectable markers: Neomycin (select with G418)
Growth in bacteria
  Bacterial resistance: Ampicillin, 100 μg/mL
  Growth temperature: 37°C
  Growth strain: DH5alpha
  Copy number: High Copy
Gene/Insert
  Gene/Insert name: DAXX (alt name: Fas death domain-associated protein)
  Species: M. musculus (mouse)
  Insert size (bp): 2500
  Entrez Gene: Daxx
  Tag / fusion protein: myc (C terminal on insert)
  Cloning method: Restriction Enzyme; 5′ cloning site XhoI (destroyed during cloning); 3′ cloning site XhoI (destroyed during cloning)
  Sequencing primers: 5′ pCAG-F
Terms and licenses: Academic/Nonprofit Terms; Industry Terms: Not Available to Industry
Depositor comments: Amino acids 1-739 of DAXX (entire ORF) PCR'd with myc tag at 3' end, cut with EcoRV, and cloned into blunted XhoI sites of pCAGGS. To be used for eukaryotic expression. Construct has ATG and Kozak. (Leder #C-1155)
How to cite: DAXX-myc was a gift from Philip Leder (Addgene plasmid # 1851 ; http://n2t.net/addgene:1851 ; RRID:Addgene_1851)
