[The description below was written by a language model from this plasmid's Addgene catalogue record.]
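Description:
DAXX-myc is a pCAGGS-based plasmid carrying the full-length mouse Daxx open reading frame (Fas death domain-associated protein, amino acids 1-739) fused to a C-terminal myc epitope tag. The catalogue lists the vector type as bacterial expression, but the depositor's comments state that the construct is meant for eukaryotic expression. That intent fits the pCAGGS backbone, a mammalian expression vector that normally drives inserts from the strong, broadly active CAG promoter (a CMV enhancer/chicken β-actin hybrid). The record does not explicitly name the promoter, although the listed 5′ sequencing primer is a pCAG forward primer. The backbone is about 4.7 kb and the insert about 2.5 kb. The plasmid is maintained in E. coli as a high-copy replicon under ampicillin selection. The record also lists neomycin (G418) as a selectable marker for eukaryotic cells. No feature table is available to confirm where, or whether, such a cassette sits in the plasmid.

The insert was made by PCR amplification of the entire Daxx coding region with the myc tag added at the 3′ end. The product was cut with EcoRV to give blunt ends and ligated into blunted XhoI sites of pCAGGS, so both XhoI sites were destroyed and cannot be used to release the insert. The construct supplies its own ATG start codon and Kozak consensus for efficient translation initiation. The myc tag allows the expressed protein to be detected or immunoprecipitated with anti-myc antibodies, separately from endogenous Daxx. The associated publication concerns how homeodomain-interacting protein kinase 1 affects Daxx localization, phosphorylation and transcriptional activity, so the plasmid is suited to transfection experiments that follow tagged Daxx in mammalian cells.
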