>Addgene plasmid #1851 | DAXX-myc | addgene partial sequence | sequence record 17044 | pCAG-F 5'-GCAACGTGCTGGTTATTGTG-3'
ATTCCTCGAATCCCCATGGCCACCGATGACAGCATCATTGTACTTGATGATGACGATGAAGATGAAGCTG
CTGCTCAACCAGGGCCCTCCAACCTACCCCCCAATCCTGCCTCAACAGGACCTGGTCCTGGCCTGTCTCA
ACAGGCCACTGGTCTCTCCGAGCCCCGTGTGGATGGAGGGAGCAGTAACTCCGGTAGTAGGAAGTGCTAC
AAGTTGGATAATGAGAAGCTCTTTGAAGAGTTCCTTGAACTGTGTAAGACGGAGACATCAGACCACCCTG
AGGTGGTTCCGTTCCTCCACAAACTGCAGCAGCGTGCCCAGTCTGTGTTTCTGGCCTCTGCAGAGTTCTG
CAACATCCTCTCCAGGGTTCTGGCTCGGTCTCGGAAGCGGCCCGCTAAGATCTATGTGTACATTAACGAG
CTCTGCACTGTTCTTAAAGCTCACTCCATCAAGAAGAAGTTGAACTTAGCTCCTGCAGCCTCAACGACCA
GTGAGGCGTCGGGCCCTAACCCTCCCACAGAGCCCCCCTCTGACCTTACAAACACTGAAAACACTGCCTC
TGAGGCCTCAAGGACTCGCGGTTCCCGGAGGCAGATCCAGCGCCTGGAGCAGCTGCTGGCACTGTACGTA
GCCGAGATTCGGCGGCTGCAGGAGAAGGAGTTGGACCTGTCAGAGCTGGATGACCCAGACTCCTCGTATT
TGCAGGAGGCCCGCTTGAAGAGGAAGTTGATCCGCCTCTTCGGGCGGTTGTGTGAGTTGAAGGACTGCTC
T
